Addgene plasmid #235254: hPGK-mRuby2-bGH
Purpose: ComMAND base gene regulating mRuby2, hPGK-driven
Depositing lab: Kate Galloway. Depositing organization: Massachusetts Institute of Technology. Publication: Model-guided design of microRNA-based gene circuits supports precise dosage of transgenic cargoes into diverse primary cells. Love KS, Johnstone CP, Peterman EL, Gaglione S, Birnbaum ME, Galloway KE. Cell Syst. 2025 Apr 22:101269. doi: 10.1016/j.cels.2025.101269. PubMed 40300600.
Backbone
  Vector backbone: pShip.USI (upstream inverted)
  Backbone manufacturer: Galloway lab
  Backbone size w/o insert (bp): 2046
  Vector type: Mammalian Expression, Synthetic Biology
Growth in bacteria
  Bacterial resistance: Kanamycin, 50 μg/mL
  Growth temperature: 30°C
  Growth strain: NEB Stable
  Copy number: High Copy
Gene/Insert
  Gene/Insert name: mRuby2
  Species: Entacmaea quadricolor
  Insert size (bp): 711
  Promoter: hPGK (human phosphoglycerate kinase)
  Cloning method: Golden Gate
  Sequencing primers: 5′ CATCAGAGATTTTGAGACAC; 3′ gcgtttctacaaactcttcc
Resource information
  A portion of this plasmid was derived from a plasmid made by: Addgene #90236
Terms and licenses: Academic/Nonprofit Terms; Industry Terms: Not Available to Industry
Depositor comments: Alt name: pKG1851 ; Please visit https://doi.org/10.1101/2024.06.25.600629 for bioRxiv preprint.
How to cite: hPGK-mRuby2-bGH was a gift from Kate Galloway (Addgene plasmid # 235254 ; http://n2t.net/addgene:235254 ; RRID:Addgene_235254)
