[The description below was written by a language model from this plasmid's Addgene catalogue record and pLannotate feature annotations shown in this document.]
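Description:
hPGK-mRuby2-bGH (alternative name pKG1851) is a compact mammalian expression and synthetic-biology plasmid of about 3.5 kb, assembled by Golden Gate cloning into the pShip.USI ("upstream inverted") backbone. It is propagated in E. coli through a high-copy ColE1/pUC-type origin and selected with kanamycin via an aph(3')-Ia aminoglycoside phosphotransferase gene. Both of these elements lie on the opposite strand from the mammalian cassette. Two E. coli rrnB transcription terminators (T1 and T2) sit in the backbone, where they would be expected to insulate the insert region from bacterial read-through transcription. No mammalian selection cassette, viral element or episomal maintenance element is annotated, so expression in mammalian cells would depend on delivery of the plasmid itself, for example by transfection.

The payload is a single, simple transcription unit. The human phosphoglycerate kinase 1 (hPGK) promoter, a constitutive promoter of moderate strength, drives the 711 bp coding sequence of mRuby2, a constitutively fluorescent red protein derived from the sea anemone Entacmaea quadricolor. The transcript is terminated by the bovine growth hormone polyadenylation signal. No tags, introns, microRNA hairpins or microRNA target sites appear in the feature table.

The depositor describes the plasmid as the "base gene" version of the ComMAND system, a microRNA-based circuit design intended to control the dosage of transgenic cargoes. With no annotated regulatory microRNA components, it appears to serve as the unregulated hPGK-driven mRuby2 reference against which circuit-bearing variants are compared, although the record does not spell this role out. Part of the plasmid was derived from an earlier deposited construct.
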