Features (pLannotate 1.2.2; 7 found; start..end, strand, type, name):
     68..95      -  terminator     rrnB T2 terminator: transcription terminator T2 from the E. coli rrnB gene
    227..270     +  terminator     rrnB T1 terminator: Escherichia coli rrnB; transcription terminator T1 from the E. coli rrnB gene
    438..1026    -  rep_origin     ori: high-copy-number ColE1/pMB1/pBR322/pUC origin of replication
   1116..1925    -  CDS            KanR: aminoglycoside phosphotransferase; aph(3')-Ia; confers resistance to kanamycin in bacteria or G418 (Geneticin®) in eukaryotes
   2057..2567    +  promoter       hPGK promoter: human phosphoglycerate kinase 1 promoter
   2579..3289    +  CDS            mRuby2: mRuby2 is a basic (constitutively fluorescent) red fluorescent protein published in 2012, derived from Entacmaea quadricolor. It has moderate acid sensitivity.
   3304..3528    +  polyA_signal   bGH poly(A) signal: bovine growth hormone polyadenylation signal
>Addgene plasmid #235254 | hPGK-mRuby2-bGH | addgene full sequence | sequence record 472820 | Addgene NGS Result
CGCTAGTAGACTGCAGGTGGGCCCGAGCTTAAGTAACTAACTAACAGGAAGAGTTTGTAGAAACGCAAAA
AGGCCATCCGTCAGGATGGCCTTCTGCTTAGTTTGATGCCTGGCAGTTTATGGCGGGCGTCCTGCCCGCC
ACCCTCCGGGCCGTTGCTTCACAACGTTCAAATCCGCTCCCGGCGGATTTGTCCTACTCAGGAGAGCGTT
CACCGACAAACAACAGATAAAACGAAAGGCCCAGTCTTCCGACTGAGCCTTTCGTTTTATTTGATGCCTG
GCAGTTCCCTACTCTCGCTTAGTAGTTAGACGTCCCCGAGATCCATGCTAGCGGTAATACGGTTATCCAC
AGAATCAGGGGATAACGCAGGAAAGAACATGTGAGCAAAAGGCCAGCAAAAGGCCAGGAACCGTAAAAAG
GCCGCGTTGCTGGCGTTTTTCCATAGGCTCCGCCCCCCTGACGAGCATCACAAAAATCGACGCTCAAGTC
AGAGGTGGCGAAACCCGACAGGACTATAAAGATACCAGGCGTTTCCCCCTGGAAGCTCCCTCGTGCGCTC
TCCTGTTCCGACCCTGCCGCTTACCGGATACCTGTCCGCCTTTCTCCCTTCGGGAAGCGTGGCGCTTTCT
CATAGCTCACGCTGTAGGTATCTCAGTTCGGTGTAGGTCGTTCGCTCCAAGCTGGGCTGTGTGCACGAAC
CCCCCGTTCAGCCCGACCGCTGCGCCTTATCCGGTAACTATCGTCTTGAGTCCAACCCGGTAAGACACGA
CTTATCGCCACTGGCAGCAGCCACTGGTAACAGGATTAGCAGAGCGAGGTATGTAGGCGGTGCTACAGAG
TTCTTGAAGTGGTGGCCTAACTACGGCTACACTAGAAGAACAGTATTTGGTATCTGCGCTCTGCTGAAGC
CAGTTACCTTCGGAAAAAGAGTTGGTAGCTCTTGATCCGGCAAACAAACCACCGCTGGTAGCGGTGGTTT
TTTTGTTTGCAAGCAGCAGATTACGCGCAGAAAAAAAGGATCTCAAGAAGATCCTTTGATCTTTTCTACG
GGGTCTGACGCTCAGTGGAACGGGGCCCAATCTGAATAATGTTACAACCAATTAACCAATTCTGATTAGA
AAAACTCATCGAGCATCAAATGAAACTGCAATTTATTCATATCAGGATTATCAATACCATATTTTTGAAA
AAGCCGTTTCTGTAATGAAGGAGAAAACTCACCGAGGCAGTTCCATAGGATGGCAAGATCCTGGTATCGG
TCTGCGATTCCGACTCGTCCAACATCAATACAACCTATTAATTTCCCCTCGTCAAAAATAAGGTTATCAA
GTGAGAAATCACCATGAGTGACGACTGAATCCGGTGAGAATGGCAAAAGTTTATGCATTTCTTTCCAGAC
TTGTTCAACAGGCCAGCCATTACGCTCGTCATCAAAATCACTCGCATCAACCAAACCGTTATTCATTCGT
GATTGCGCCTGAGCTAGACGAAATACGCGATCGCTGTTAAAAGGACAATTACAAACAGGAATCGAATGCA
ACCGGCGCAGGAACACTGCCAGCGCATCAACAATATTTTCACCTGAATCAGGATATTCTTCTAATACCTG
GAATGCTGTTTTTCCGGGGATCGCAGTGGTGAGTAACCATGCATCACCAGGAGTACGGATAAAATGCTTG
ATGGTCGGAAGAGGCATAAATTCCGTCAGCCAGTTTAGTCTGACCATCTCATCTGTAACATCATTGGCAA
CGCTACCTTTGCCATGTTTCAGAAACAACTCTGGCGCATCGGGCTTCCCATACAAGCGATAGATTGTCGC
ACCTGATTGCCCGACATTATCGCGAGCCCATTTATACCCATATAAATCAGCATCCATGTTGGAATTTAAT
CGCGGCCTCGACGTTTCCCGTTGAATATGGCTCATAACACCCCTTGTATTACTGTTTATGTAAGCAGACA
GTTTTATTGTTCATGATGATATATTTTTATCTTGTGCAATGTAACATCAGAGATTTTGAGACACGGGCAC
CTGCAGTCTTCGTACTATAAGGATCCGGGGTTGGGGTTGCGCCTTTTCCAAGGCAGCCCTGGGTTTGCGC
AGGGACGCGGCTGCTCTGGGCGTGGTTCCGGGAAACGCAGCGGCGCCGACCCTGGATCTCGCACATTCTT
CACGTCCGTTCGCAGCGTCACCCGGATCTTCGCCGCTACCCTTGTGGGCCCCCCGGCGACGCTTCCTGCT
CCGCCCCTAAGTCGGGAAGGTTCCTTGCGGTTCGCGGCGTGCCGGACGTGACAAACGGAAGCCGCACGTC
TCACTAGTACCCTCGCAGACGGACAGCGCCAGGGAGCAATGGCAGCGCGCCGACCGCGATGGGCTGTGGC
CAATAGCGGCTGCTCAGCAGGGCGCGCCGAGAGCAGCGGCCGGGAAGGGGCGGTGCGGGAGGCGGGGTGT
GGGGCGGTAGTGTGGGCCCTGTTCCTGCCCGCGCGGTGTTCCGCATTCTGCAAGCCTCCGGAGCGCACGT
CGGCAGTCGGCTCCCTCGTTGACCGAATCACCGACCTCTCTCCCCAGAAATGGCCACCATGGTGTCTAAG
GGCGAAGAGCTGATCAAGGAAAATATGCGTATGAAGGTGGTCATGGAAGGTTCGGTCAACGGCCACCAAT
TCAAATGCACAGGTGAAGGAGAAGGCAATCCGTACATGGGAACTCAAACCATGAGGATCAAAGTCATCGA
GGGAGGACCCCTGCCATTTGCCTTTGACATTCTTGCCACGTCGTTCATGTATGGCAGCCGTACTTTTATC
AAGTACCCGAAAGGCATTCCTGATTTCTTTAAACAGTCCTTTCCTGAGGGTTTTACTTGGGAAAGAGTTA
CGAGATACGAAGATGGTGGAGTCGTCACCGTCATGCAGGACACCAGCCTTGAGGATGGCTGTCTCGTTTA
CCACGTCCAAGTCAGAGGGGTAAACTTTCCCTCCAATGGTCCCGTGATGCAGAAGAAGACCAAGGGTTGG
GAGCCTAATACAGAGATGATGTATCCAGCAGATGGTGGTCTGAGGGGATACACTCATATGGCACTGAAAG
TTGATGGTGGTGGCCATCTGTCTTGCTCTTTCGTAACAACTTACAGGTCAAAAAAGACCGTCGGGAACAT
CAAGATGCCCGGTATCCATGCCGTTGATCACCGCCTGGAAAGGTTAGAGGAAAGTGACAATGAAATGTTC
GTAGTACAACGCGAACACGCAGTTGCCAAGTTCGCCGGGCTTGGTGGTGGGATGGACGAGCTGTACAAGT
AACAACGTTGCACCTGTGCCTTCTAGTTGCCAGCCATCTGTTGTTTGCCCCTCCCCCGTGCCTTCCTTGA
CCCTGGAAGGTGCCACTCCCACTGTCCTTTCCTAATAAAATGAGGAAATTGCATCGCATTGTCTGAGTAG
GTGTCATTCTATTCTGGGGGGTGGGGTGGGGCAGGACAGCAAGGGGGAGGATTGGGAAGACAATAGCAGG
CATGCTGGGGATGCGGTGGGCTCTATGG
