>Addgene plasmid #235254 | hPGK-mRuby2-bGH | depositor partial sequence | sequence record 463131 | mRuby2
ATGGTGTCTAAGGGCGAAGAGCTGATCAAGGAAAATATGCGTATGAAGGTGGTCATGGAAGGTTCGGTCA
ACGGCCACCAATTCAAATGCACAGGTGAAGGAGAAGGCAATCCGTACATGGGAACTCAAACCATGAGGAT
CAAAGTCATCGAGGGAGGACCCCTGCCATTTGCCTTTGACATTCTTGCCACGTCGTTCATGTATGGCAGC
CGTACTTTTATCAAGTACCCGAAAGGCATTCCTGATTTCTTTAAACAGTCCTTTCCTGAGGGTTTTACTT
GGGAAAGAGTTACGAGATACGAAGATGGTGGAGTCGTCACCGTCATGCAGGACACCAGCCTTGAGGATGG
CTGTCTCGTTTACCACGTCCAAGTCAGAGGGGTAAACTTTCCCTCCAATGGTCCCGTGATGCAGAAGAAG
ACCAAGGGTTGGGAGCCTAATACAGAGATGATGTATCCAGCAGATGGTGGTCTGAGGGGATACACTCATA
TGGCACTGAAAGTTGATGGTGGTGGCCATCTGTCTTGCTCTTTCGTAACAACTTACAGGTCAAAAAAGAC
CGTCGGGAACATCAAGATGCCCGGTATCCATGCCGTTGATCACCGCCTGGAAAGGTTAGAGGAAAGTGAC
AATGAAATGTTCGTAGTACAACGCGAACACGCAGTTGCCAAGTTCGCCGGGCTTGGTGGTGGGATGGACG
AGCTGTACAAG
